Addgene plasmid #173406: RVD-TG3
Purpose: One-step assembly of custom RVD arrays to construct DdCBE, TALE, etc.
Depositing lab: Bin Shen. Depositing organization: Nanjing Medical University. Publication: Precision modeling of mitochondrial diseases in zebrafish via DdCBE-mediated mtDNA base editing. Guo J, Zhang X, Chen X, Sun H, Dai Y, Wang J, Qian X, Tan L, Lou X, Shen B. Cell Discov. 2021 Sep 3;7(1):78. doi: 10.1038/s41421-021-00307-9. PubMed 34480028.
Backbone
  Vector backbone: TetR T vector
  Vector type: Unspecified
Growth in bacteria
  Bacterial resistance: Tetracycline, 10 μg/mL
  Growth temperature: 37°C
  Growth strain: DH5alpha
  Copy number: High Copy
Gene/Insert
  Gene/Insert name: NG-NN dimer RVD at Position3
  Species: Synthetic
  Mutation: no
  Cloning method: Restriction Enzyme; 5′ cloning site Unknown (unknown if destroyed)
Terms and licenses: Academic/Nonprofit Terms; Industry Terms: Not Available to Industry
Depositor comments: RVD is inserted into TA site of TetR T vector
How to cite: RVD-TG3 was a gift from Bin Shen (Addgene plasmid # 173406 ; http://n2t.net/addgene:173406 ; RRID:Addgene_173406)
