[The description below was written by a language model from this plasmid's Addgene catalogue record and pLannotate feature annotations shown in this document.]
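Description:
RVD-TG3 is a small (about 2.6 kb) bacterial module plasmid from a library built for one-step assembly of custom repeat-variable diresidue (RVD) arrays. These arrays form the DNA-binding domains of TALE proteins and of TALE-based tools such as DdCBE mitochondrial base editors. The backbone is listed as a "TetR T vector", a TA-cloning plasmid, and the depositor notes that the RVD unit was inserted at its TA site. The vector type is otherwise unspecified. It is maintained in E. coli as a high-copy plasmid through a ColE1/pUC-type origin. Selection is with tetracycline, conferred by a tetracycline efflux protein gene (TcR) driven by its native tet promoter; this gene spans the numbering origin of the circular sequence.

The insert is a synthetic dimer of two TALE repeats carrying the RVDs NG and NN, designated for position 3 of an array. By the standard TALE code, NG recognises thymine and NN recognises guanine, which matches the "TG" in the plasmid name. The module therefore contributes a T-G dinucleotide reading unit at a fixed slot in the assembled array. The automated annotation did not label the repeat dimer itself, and the record does not state the flanking restriction sites or overhangs used for assembly. The remaining annotated features are a T7 promoter, a short kanamycin-resistance gene fragment and a short RSF origin fragment. The two fragments appear to be non-functional remnants of the vector's construction history. The plasmid is a source of a pre-made repeat module to be combined with others from the same set, not an expression construct in its own right. The associated work applied such arrays to DdCBE-mediated mitochondrial DNA editing in zebrafish.
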