Features (pLannotate 1.2.2; 6 found; start..end, strand, type, name):
    319..393     +  CDS            KanR (fragment): aminoglycoside phosphotransferase; aphA-3; confers resistance to kanamycin
    396..414     -  promoter       T7 promoter: promoter for bacteriophage T7 RNA polymerase
    842..1430    +  rep_origin     ori: high-copy-number ColE1/pMB1/pBR322/pUC origin of replication
   1502..1541    -  rep_origin     RSF ori (fragment): Plasmids containing the RSF 1030 origin of replication can be propagated in E. coli cells that contain additional plasmids with compatible origins.
   1557..1585    +  promoter       tet promoter: E. coli promoter for tetracycline efflux protein gene
   1633..221     +  CDS            TcR (across the origin): tetracycline efflux protein; tet; confers resistance to tetracycline
>Addgene plasmid #173406 | RVD-TG3 | addgene full sequence | sequence record 361263 | Addgene NGS Result
TGTCCAGGCAGGTAGATGACGACCATCAGGGACAGCTTCAAGGATCGCTCGCGGCTCTTACCAGCCTAAC
TTCGATCATTGGACCGCTGATCGTCACGGCGATTTATGCCGCCTCGGCGAGCACATGGAACGGGTTGGCA
TGGATTGTAGGCGCCGCCCTATACCTTGTCTGCCTCCCCGCGTTGCGTCGCGGTGCATGGAGCCGGGCCA
CCTCGACCTGAATGGAAGCCGGCGGCACCTCGCTAACGGATTCACCACTCCAAGAATTGGAGCCAATCAA
TTCTTGCGGAGAACTGTGAATGCGCAAACCAACCCTTGATCGGGGAAGAACAGTATGTCGAGCTATTTTT
TGACTTACTGGGGATCAAGCCTGATTGGGAGAAAATAAAATATCCCCTATAGTGAGTCGTATTACATGGT
CATAGCTGTTTCCTGGCAGCTCTGGCCCGTGTCTCAAAATCTCTGATGTTACATTGCACAAGATAAAAAT
ATATCATCATGCCTCCTCTAGACCAAAGCTGGTCTCGTGGTAGCGATTGCTAGTAATGGGGGTGGCAAAC
AGGCTCTTGAGACTGTTCAGCGCCTTCTACCAGTTCTCTGTCAAGCCCACGGCCTGACGCCCGAGCAAGT
TGTAGCGATTGCTAGTAACAATGGTGGCAAACAGGCTCTTGAAACCGTACAGCGCCTACTGCCAGTTCTC
TGTCAAGCCCACGGTCTGACTCCGGAGCAAGTTGTAGTGAGACCATATCTGGTCGAGCCACCCATGACCA
AAATCCCTTAACGTGAGTTACGCGTCGTTCCACTGAGCGTCAGACCCCGTAGAAAAGATCAAAGGATCTT
CTTGAGATCCTTTTTTTCTGCGCGTAATCTGCTGCTTGCAAACAAAAAAACCACCGCTACCAGCGGTGGT
TTGTTTGCCGGATCAAGAGCTACCAACTCTTTTTCCGAAGGTAACTGGCTTCAGCAGAGCGCAGATACCA
AATACTGTTCTTCTAGTGTAGCCGTAGTTAGGCCACCACTTCAAGAACTCTGTAGCACCGCCTACATACC
TCGCTCTGCTAATCCTGTTACCAGTGGCTGCTGCCAGTGGCGATAAGTCGTGTCTTACCGGGTTGGACTC
AAGACGATAGTTACCGGATAAGGCGCAGCGGTCGGGCTGAACGGGGGGTTCGTGCACACAGCCCAGCTTG
GAGCGAACGACCTACACCGAACTGAGATACCTACAGCGTGAGCTATGAGAAAGCGCCACGCTTCCCGAAG
GGAGAAAGGCGGACAGGTATCCGGTAAGCGGCAGGGTCGGAACAGGAGAGCGCACGAGGGAGCTTCCAGG
GGGAAACGCCTGGTATCTTTATAGTCCTGTCGGGTTTCGCCACCTCTGACTTGAGCGTCGATTTTTGTGA
TGCTCGTCAGGGGGGCGGAGCCTATGGAAAAACGCCAGCAACGCGGCCTTTTTACGGTTCCTGGCCTTTT
GCTGGCCTTTTGCTCACATGTTCTTTCCTGCGTTATCCACAGAATCAGGGGATAACGCAGGAAAGAACAT
GAATTAATTCTCATGTTTGACAGCTTATCATCGATTAGCTTTAATGCGGTAGTTTATCACAGTTAAATTG
CTAACGCAGTCAGGCACCGTGTATGAAATCTAACAATGCGCTCATCGTCATCCTCGGCACCGTCACCCTG
GATGCTGTAGGCATAGGCTTGGTTATGCCGGTACTGCCGGGCCTCTTGCGGGATATCGTCCATTCCGACA
GCATCGCCAGTCACTATGGCGTGCTGCTAGCGCTATATGCGTTGATGCAATTTCTATGCGCACCCGTTCT
CGGAGCACTGTCCGACCGCTTTGGCCGCCGCCCAGTCCTGCTCGCTTCGCTACTTGGAGCCACTATCGAC
TACGCGATCATGGCGACCACACCCGTCCTGTGGATTCTCTACGCCGGACGCATCGTGGCCGGCATCACCG
GCGCCACAGGTGCGGTTGCTGGCGCCTATATCGCCGACATCACCGATGGGGAAGATCGGGCTCGCCACTT
CGGGCTCATGAGCGCTTGTTTCGGCGTGGGTATGGTGGCAGGCCCCGTGGCCGGGGGACTGTTGGGCGCC
ATCTCCTTACATGCACCATTCCTTGCGGCGGCGGTGCTCAACGGCCTCAACCTACTACTGGGCTGCTTCC
TAATGCAGGAGTCGCATAAGGGAGAGCGCCGACCCATGCCCTTGAGAGCCTTCAACCCAGTCAGCTCCTT
CCGGTGGGCGCGGGGCATGACTATCGTCGCCGCACTTATGACTGTCTTCTTTATCATGCAACTCGTAGGA
CAGGTGCCGGCAGCGCTCTGGGTCATTTTCGGCGAGGACCGCTTTCGCTGGAGCGCGACGATGATCGGCC
TGTCGCTTGCGGTATTCGGAATCTTGCACGCCCTCGCTCAAGCCTTCGTCACTGGTCCCGCCACCAAACG
TTTCGGCGAGAAGCAGGCCATTATCGCCGGCATGGCGGCCGACGCGCTGGGCTACGTCTTGCTGGCGTTC
GCGACGCGAGGCTGGATGGCCTTCCCCATTATGATTCTTCTCGCTTCCGGCGGCATCGGGATGCCCGCGT
TGCAGGCCATGC
