>Addgene plasmid #173406 | RVD-TG3 | depositor partial sequence | sequence record 336361 | RVD flanked by two Bsa I sites
GGTCTCGTGGTAGCGATTGCTAGTAATGGGGGTGGCAAACAGGCTCTTGAGACTGTTCAGCGCCTTCTAC
CAGTTCTCTGTCAAGCCCACGGCCTGACGCCCGAGCAAGTTGTAGCGATTGCTAGTAACAATGGTGGCAA
ACAGGCTCTTGAAACCGTACAGCGCCTACTGCCAGTTCTCTGTCAAGCCCACGGTCTGACTCCGGAGCAA
GTTGTAGTGAGACC
